>Addgene plasmid #15233 | Paxillin-pEGFP Sequencing Result | analyzer sequence | sequence record 242440
ATATATGGAGTTCCGCGTTACATAACTTACGGTAAATGGCCCGCCTGGCTGACCGCCCAACGACCCCCGC
CCATTGACGTCAATAATGACGTATGTTCCCATAGTAACGCCAATAGGGACTTTCCATTGACGTCAATGGG
TGGAGTATTTACGGTAAACTGCCCACTTGGCAGTACATCAAGTGTATCATATGCCAAGTACGCCCCCTAT
TGACGTCAATGACGGTAAATGGCCCGCCTGGCATTATGCCCAGTACATGACCTTATGGGACTTTCCTACT
TGGCAGTACATCTACGTATTAGTCATCGCTATTACCATGGTGATGCGGTTTTGGCAGTACATCAATGGGC
GTGGATAGCGGTTTGACTCACGGGGATTTCCAAGTCTCCACCCCATTGACGTCAATGGGAGTTTGTTTTG
GCACCAAAATCAACGGGACTTTCCAAAATGTCGTAACAACTCCGCCCCATTGACGCAAATGGGCGGTAGG
CGTGTACGGTGGGAGGTCTATATAAGCAGAGCTGGTTTAGTGAACCGTCAGATCCGCTAGCGCTACCGGA
CTCAGATCCATGGACGACCTCGATGCCTTACTGGCAGACCTGGAATCCACCACCTCGCATATCTCTAAGC
GACCGGTGTTTCTAACAGAGGAAACGCCTTACTCCTACCCAACTGGAAACCATACGTACCAGGAGATTGC
TGTGCCACCGCCGGTGCCCCCGCCGCCTTCCAGTGAGGCCCTAAATGGCACTGTGATTGACCCCTTAGAC
CAGTGGCAACCCAGCGTGTCCAGATACGGCCACCAGCAACCTCAGTCCCAGTCTCCGATATACAGCTCTA
GTGCCAAAAGCTCCAGTGCCTCTGTTCCTAGAGACGGGCTCAGCTCCCCTTCTCCCCGTGCCAGTGAGGA
GGAACACGTGTACAGCTTCCCAAACAAGCAGAAGTCTGCAGAACCATCTCCCACAATGACCAGCACCTCC
CTGGGCAGCAACCTCTCGGAACTGGACAGGCTTCTCCTGGAACTGAATGCTGTTCAACATAATCCCCCCA
GTGGCTTCTCAGCAGATGAAGTCAGCAGAAGCCCATCACTGCCCAATGTGACCGGACCTCACTATGTCAT
CCCAGAGAGCAGCAGCTCTGCAGGAGGGAAGGCTGCACCCCCTACAAAAGAAAAACCAAAGCGGAATGGT
GGGCGTGGGATTGAAGATGTGCGTCCCAGTGTGGAGAGCCTGCTGGATGAGCTGGAGAGCTCTGTGCCAA
GCCCAGTCCCTGCAATCACTGTGAGCCAAGGGGAGGTGAGCAGCCCCCAGCGTGTCAACGCCAGTCAGCA
GCAGACCCGTATCTCTGCTTCTTCAGCTACACGAGAACTGGATGAGCTGATGGCGTCCCTCTCTGACTTT
AAGTTCATGGCACAGGGGAAAGCCGGCGGCAGCAGCTCCCCACCATCCACCACCCCAAAGCCTGGCAGTC
AGCTGGACACCATGCTGGGAAGTCTGCAGTCTGACCTGAACAAACTGGGGGTAGCGACGGTCGCCAAGGG
TGTGTGCGGAGCCTGCAAGAAGCCGATTGCTGGGCAGGTAGTTACAGCCATGGGGAAGACCTGGCACCCT
GAGCACTTCGTCTGCACCCACTGCCAGGAGGAGATTGGATCACGGAACTTCTTTGAGCGGGATGGGCAGC
CCTACTGTGAGAAGGACTATCACAACCTCTTCTCTCCTCGCTGCTACTACTGCAATGGGCCAATCCTTGA
TAAAGTGGTGACGGCTTTGGACAGGACGTGGCACCCTGAACACTTTTTCTGTGCCCAGTGTGGAGTTTTC
TTTGGACCTGAAGGATTTCATGAGAAGGATGGCAAAGCCTATTGCCGCAAGGACTACTTTGACATGTTTG
CTCCCAAGTGTGGAGGCTGTGCCCGGGCTATCCTGGAAAATTACATTTCTGCCTTAAACACCCTGTGGCA
CCCTGAGTGCTTTGTCTGTCGGGAATGTTTCACACCGTTCATCAACGGCAGCTTCTTCGAGCACGACGGG
CAGCCCTACTGCGAGGTGCATTACCACGAGCGCCGCGGCTCGCTGTGCTCTGGCTGCCAGAAGCCCATCA
CGGGACGCTGCATCACTGCCATGGGCAAGAAATTTCACCCCGAACACTTTGTCTGTGCCTTCTGCCTCAA
GCAGCTCAACAAAGGAACCTTCAAAGAACAGAACGACAAGCCCTACTGTCAGAACTGCTTTCTCAAACTC
TTCTGTGGTACCGCGGGCCCGGGATCCATCGCCACCATGGTGAGCAAGGGCGAGGAGCTGTTCACCGGGG
TGGTGCCCATCCTGGTCGAGCTGGACGGCGACGTAAACGGCCACAAGTTCAGCGTGTCCGGCGAGGGCGA
GGGCGATGCCACCTACGGCAAGCTGACCCTGAAGTTCATCTGCACCACCGGCAAGCTGCCCGTGCCCTGG
CCCACCCTCGTGACCACCCTGACCTACGGCGTGCAGTGCTTCAGCCGCTACCCCGACCACATGAAGCAGC
ACGACTTCTTCAAGTCCGCCATGCCCGAAGGCTACGTCCAGGAGCGCACCATCTTCTTCAAGGACGACGG
CAACTACAAGACCCGCGCCGAGGTGAAGTTCGAGGGCGACACCCTGGTGAACCGCATCGAGCTGAAGGGC
ATCGACTTCAAGGAGGACGGCAACATCCTGGGGCACAAGCTGGAGTACAACTACAACAGCCACAACGTCT
ATATCATGGCCGACAAGCAGAAGAACGGCATCAAGGTGAACTTCAAGATCCGCCACAACATCGAGGACGG
CAGCGTGCAGCTCGCCGACCACTACCAGCAGAACACCCCCATCGGCGACGGCCCCGTGCTGCTGCCCGAC
AACCACTACCTGAGCACCCAGTCCGCCCTGAGCAAAGACCCCAACGAGAAGCGCGATCACATGGTCCTGC
TGGAGTTCGTGACCGCCGCCGGGATCACTCTCGGCATGGACGAGCTGTACAAGTAAAGCGGCCGCGACTC
TAGATCATAATCAGCCATACCACATTTGTAGAGGTTTTACTTGCTTTAAAAAACCTCCCACACCTCCCCC
TGAACCTGAAACATAAAATGAATGCAATTGTTGTTGTTAACTTGTTTATTGCAGCTTATAATGGTTACAA
ATAAAGCAATAGCATCACAAATTTCACAAATAAAGCATTTTTTTCACTGCATTCTAGTTGTGGTTTGTCC
AAACTCATCAATGTATCTTAAGGCGTAAATTGTAAGCGTTAATATTTTGTTAAAATTCGCGTTAAATTTT
TGTTAAATCAGCTCATTTTTTAACCAATAGGCCGAAATCGGCAAAATCCCTTATAAATCAAAAGAATAGA
CCGAGATAGGGT
[37 nt withheld, positions 3373-3409]
AAAGAACGTGGACTCCAACGTCAAAGG
[49 nt withheld, positions 3437-3485]
T
[91 nt withheld, positions 3487-3577]
G
[124 nt withheld, positions 3579-3702]
CAGGTGGCACTTTTCGGGGAAATGTGCGCGGAACCCCTATTTGTTTATTTTTCTAAATACATTCAAATAT
GTATCCGCTCATGAGACAATAACCCTGATAAATGCTTCAATAATATTGAAAAAGGAAGAGTCCTGAGGCG
GAAAGAACCAGCTGTGGAATGTGTGTCAGTTAGGGTGTGGAAAGTCCCCAGGCTCCCCAGCAGGCAGAAG
TATGCAAAGCATGCATCTCAATTAGTCAGCAACCAGGTGTGGAAAGTCCCCAGGCTCCCCAGCAGGCAGA
AGTATGCAAAGCATGCATCTCAATTAGTCAGCAACCATAGTCCCGCCCCTAACTCCGCCCATCCCGCCCC
TAACTCCGCCCAGTTCCGCCCATTCTCCGCCCCATGGCTGACTAATTTTTTTTATTTATGCAGAGGCCGA
GGCCGCCTCGGCCTCTGAGCTATTCCAGAAGTAGTGAGGAGGCTTTTTTGGAGGCCTAGGCTTTTGCAAA
GATCGATCAAGAGACAGGATGAGGATCGTTTCGCATGATTGAACAAGATGGATTGCACGCAGGTTCTCCG
GCCGCTTGGGTGGAGAGGCTATTCGGCTATGACTGGGCACAACAGACAATCGGCTGCTCTGATGCCGCCG
TGTTCCGGCTGTCAGCGCAGGGGCGCCCGGTTCTTTTTGTCAAGACCGACCTGTCCGGTGCCCTGAATGA
ACTGCAAGACGAGGCAGCGCGGCTATCGTGGCTGGCCACGACGGGCGTTCCTTGCGCAGCTGTGCTCGAC
GTTGTCACTGAAGCGGGAAGGGACTGGCTGCTATTGGGCGAAGTGCCGGGGCAGGATCTCCTGTCATCTC
ACCTTGCTCCTGCCGAGAAAGTATCCATCATGGCTGATGCAATGCGGCGGCTGCATACGCTTGATCCGGC
TACCTGCCCATTCGACCACCAAGCGAAACATCGCATCGAGCGAGCACGTACTCGGATGGAAGCCGGTCTT
GTCGATCAGGATGATCTGGACGAAGAGCATCAGGGGCTCGCGCCAGCCGAACTGTTCGCCAGGCTCAAGG
CGAGCATGCCCGACGGCGAGGATCTCGTCGTGACCCATGGCGATGCCTGCTTGCCGAATATCATGGTGGA
AAATGGCCGCTTTTCTGGATTCATCGACTGTGGCCGGCTGGGTGTGGCGGACCGCTATCAGGACATAGCG
TTGGCTACCCGTGATATTGCTGAAGAGCTTGGCGGCGAATGGGCTGACCGCTTCCTCGTGCTTTACGGTA
TCGCCGCTCCCGATTCGCAGCGCATCGCCTTCTATCGCCTTCTTGACGAGTTCTTCTGAGCGGGACTCTG
GGGTTCGAAATGACCGACCAAGCGACGCCCAACCTGCCATCACGAGATTTCGATTCCACCGCCGCCTTCT
ATGAAAGGTTGGGCTTCGGAATCGTTTTCCGGGACGCCGGCTGGATGATCCTCCAGCGCGGGGATCTCAT
GCTGGAGTTCTTCGCCCACCCTAGGGGGAGGCTAACTGAAACACGGAAGGAGACAATACCGGAAGGAACC
CGCGCTATGACGGCAATAAAAAGACAGAATAAAACGCACGGTGTTGGGTCGTTTGTTCATAAACGCGGGG
TTCGGTCCCAGGGCTGGCACTCTGTCGATACCCCACCGAGACCCCATTGGGGCCAATACGCCCGCGTTTC
TTCCTTTTCCCCACCCCACCCCCCAAGTTCGGGTGAAGGCCCAGGGCTCGCAGCCAACGTCGGGGCGGCA
GGCCCTGCCATAGCCTCAGGTTACTCATATATACTTTAGATTGATTTAAAACTTCATTTTTAATTTAAAA
GGATCTAGGTGAAGATCCTTTTTGATAATCTCATGACCAAAATCCCTTAACGTGAGTTTTCGTTCCACTG
AGCGTCAGACCCCGTAGAAAAGATCAAAGGATCTTCTTGAGATCCTTTTTTTCTGCGCGTAATCTGCTGC
TTGCAAACAAAAAAACCACCGCTACCAGCGGTGGTTTGTTTGCCGGATCAAGAGCTACCAACTCTTTTTC
CGAAGGTAACTGGCTTCAGCAGAGCGCAGATACCAAATACTGTTCTTCTAGTGTAGCCGTAGTTAGGCCA
CCACTTCAAGAACTCTGTAGCACCGCCTACATACCTCGCTCTGCTAATCCTGTTACCAGTGGCTGCTGCC
AGTGGCGATAAGTCGTGTCTTACCGGGTTGGACTCAAGACGATAGTTACCGGATAAGGCGCAGCGGTCGG
GCTGAACGGGGGGTTCGTGCACACAGCCCAGCTTGGAGCGAACGACCTACACCGAACTGAGATACCTACA
GCGTGAGCTATGAGAAAGCGCCACGCTTCCCGAAGGGAGAAAGGCGGACAGGTATCCGGTAAGCGGCAGG
GTCGGAACAGGAGAGCGCACGAGGGAGCTTCCAGGGGGAAACGCCTGGTATCTTTATAGTCCTGTCGGGT
TTCGCCACCTCTGACTTGAGCGTCGATTTTTGTGATGCTCGTCAGGGGGGCGGAGCCTATGGAAAAACGC
CAGCAACGCGGCCTTTTTACGGTTCCTGGCCTTTTGCTGGCCTTTTGCTCACATGTTCTTTCCTGCGTTA
TCCCCTGATTCTGTGGATAACCGTATTACCGCCATGCATTAGTTATTAATAGTAATCAATTACGGGGTCA
TTAGTTCATAGCCC
Features (pLannotate 1.2.2; 17 found; start..end, strand, type, name):
     16..319     +  enhancer       CMV enhancer: human cytomegalovirus immediate early enhancer
    320..523     +  promoter       CMV promoter: human cytomegalovirus (CMV) immediate early promoter
    546..568     +  misc_feature   MCS (fragment): multiple cloning site
    570..2246    +  CDS            PXN: PAXI_CHICK - Experimental evidence at protein level: Swiss-Prot protein existence level 1. Cytoskeletal protein involved in actin-membrane attachment at sites of cell adhesion to the extracellular matrix (focal adhesion). Binds in vitro to vinculin as well as to the SH3 domain of c-SRC and, when tyrosine phosphorylated, to the SH2 domain of v-CRK. From Gallus gallus (Chicken).
   2247..2267    +  misc_feature   MCS (fragment): multiple cloning site
   2277..2996    +  CDS            EGFP: the original enhanced GFP (Yang et al., 1996) mammalian codon-optimized
   3013..3096    +  CDS            large T antigen (fragment): large T antigen from SV40 (simian virus 40)
   3119..3240    +  polyA_signal   SV40 poly(A) signal: SV40 polyadenylation signal
   3274..3702    -  rep_origin     f1 ori (sequence partly withheld): f1 bacteriophage origin of replication; arrow indicates direction of (+) strand synthesis
   3729..3833    +  promoter       AmpR promoter: bla
   3835..4192    +  promoter       SV40 promoter: SV40 enhancer and early promoter
   4227..5021    +  CDS            NeoR/KanR: aminoglycoside phosphotransferase from Tn5; aph(3')-II (or nptII); confers resistance to neomycin, kanamycin, and G418 (Geneticin®)
   5042..5194    +  CDS            ble (fragment): BLE_KLEPN - Experimental evidence at protein level: Swiss-Prot protein existence level 1. Binding protein with a strong affinity to the bleomycin family of antibiotics. Binds to CL990; an antimitotic-antibiotic compound. From Klebsiella pneumoniae.
   5253..5300    +  polyA_signal   HSV TK poly(A) signal: herpes simplex virus thymidine kinase polyadenylation signal (Cole and Stacy, 1985)
   5391..5407    -  polyA_signal   bGH poly(A) signal (fragment): bovine growth hormone polyadenylation signal
   5629..6217    +  rep_origin     ori: high-copy-number ColE1/pMB1/pBR322/pUC origin of replication
   6332..6376    +  enhancer       CMV enhancer (fragment): human cytomegalovirus immediate early enhancer
