[The description below was written by a language model from this plasmid's Addgene catalogue record and pLannotate feature annotations shown in this document.]
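Description:
Paxillin-pEGFP is a mammalian expression plasmid built on the Clontech pEGFP-N3 backbone that produces chicken (Gallus gallus) paxillin fused at its C terminus to EGFP. The roughly 1.7 kb paxillin coding sequence sits in the multiple cloning site directly downstream of the human cytomegalovirus immediate early enhancer and promoter. It is followed, after a short stretch of residual polylinker, by the mammalian codon-optimized EGFP open reading frame and an SV40 polyadenylation signal. The insert was introduced by restriction cloning, with the 5′ BglII site destroyed and the 3′ KpnI site retained. The annotated sequence is about 6.4 kb, consistent with the stated backbone and insert sizes.

Propagation in E. coli relies on a high-copy ColE1/pUC-type origin, and an f1 origin is also present for single-stranded DNA production. A single Tn5 aminoglycoside phosphotransferase gene (NeoR/KanR) provides selection in both hosts. A bacterial bla-type promoter drives it for kanamycin resistance in bacteria, while the adjacent SV40 enhancer/early promoter drives it for G418 selection of stable mammalian transfectants, with an HSV TK polyadenylation signal terminating the cassette. The short large T antigen, ble and bGH poly(A) fragments in the feature table are probably partial matches to backbone sequence rather than functional elements.

Paxillin is a cytoskeletal adaptor protein that localizes to focal adhesions, where it links actin to sites of cell–matrix attachment and binds partners such as vinculin and Src. The GFP fusion serves as a fluorescent marker of these structures in living cells, and the associated publication used it to follow the formation and disassembly of adhesions in migrating cells.
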