Addgene plasmid #15233: Paxillin-pEGFP
Depositing lab: Rick Horwitz. Depositing organization: University of Virginia. Publication: Differential dynamics of alpha 5 integrin, paxillin, and alpha-actinin during formation and disassembly of adhesions in migrating cells. Laukaitis CM, Webb DJ, Donais K, Horwitz AF. J Cell Biol. 2001 Jun 25. 153(7):1427-40. 10.1083/jcb.153.7.1427 PubMed 11425873.
Backbone
  Vector backbone: pEGFP-N3
  Backbone manufacturer: Clontech
  Backbone size w/o insert (bp): 4700
  Vector type: Mammalian Expression
  Selectable markers: Neomycin (select with G418)
Growth in bacteria
  Bacterial resistance: Kanamycin, 50 μg/mL
  Growth temperature: 37°C
  Growth strain: DH5alpha
  Copy number: High Copy
Gene/Insert
  Gene/Insert name: paxillin
  Species: G. gallus (chicken)
  Insert size (bp): 1700
  GenBank ID: L30099
  Entrez Gene: PXN (a.k.a. TGFB1I1)
  Tag / fusion protein: GFP (C terminal on backbone)
  Cloning method: Restriction Enzyme; 5′ cloning site Bgl II (destroyed during cloning); 3′ cloning site Kpn (not destroyed)
  Sequencing primers: 5′ CMV immediate early gene forward primer
Terms and licenses: Academic/Nonprofit Terms; Industry Terms: Not Available to Industry
How to cite: Paxillin-pEGFP was a gift from Rick Horwitz (Addgene plasmid # 15233 ; http://n2t.net/addgene:15233 ; RRID:Addgene_15233)
