>Addgene plasmid #15233 | Paxillin-pEGFP | addgene partial sequence | sequence record 81680 | EGFP-N 5'-CGTCGCCGTCCAGCTCGACCAG-3'
CCTTGCTCACCATGGTGGCGATGGATCCCGGGCCCGCGGTACCACAGAAGAGTTTGAGAAAGCAGTTCTG
ACAGTAGGGCTTGTCGTTCTGTTCTTTGAAGGTTCCTTTGTTGAGCTGCTTGAGGCAGAAGGCACAGACA
AAGTGTTCGGGGTGAAATTTCTTGCCCATGGCAGTGATGCAGCGTCCCGTGATGGGCTTCTGGCAGCCAG
AGCACAGCGAGCCGCGGCGCTCGTGGTAATGCACCTCGCAGTAGGGCTGCCCGTCGTGCTCGAAGAAGCT
GCCGTTGATGAACGGTGTGAAACATTCCCGACAGACAAAGCACTCAGGGTGCCACAGGGTGTTTAAGGCA
GAAATGTAATTTTCCAGGATAGCCCGGGCACAGCCTCCACACTTGGGAGCAAACATGTCAAAGTAGTCCT
TGCGGCAATAGGCTTTGCCATCCTTCTCATGAAATCCTTCAGGTCCAAAGAAAACTCCACACTGGGCACA
GAAAAAGTGTTCAGGGTGCCACGTCCTGTCCAAAGCCGTCACCACTTTATCAAGGATTGGCCCATTGCAG
TAGTAGCAGCGAGGAGAGAAGAGGTTGTGATAGTCCTTCTCACAGTAGGGCTGCCCATCCCGCTCAAAGA
AGTTCCGTGATCCAATCTCCTCCTGGCAGTGGGTGCAGACGAAGTGCTCAGGGTGCCAGGTCTTCCCCAT
GGCTGTAACTACCTGCCCAGCAATCGGCTTCTTGCAGGCTCCGCACACACCCTTGGCGACCGTCGCTACC
CCCAGTTTGTTCAGGTCAGACTGCAGACTTCCCAGCATGGTGTCCAGCTGACTGCCAGGCTTTGGGGTGG
TGGATGGTGGGGAGCTGCTGCCGCCGGCTTTCCCC
