>Addgene plasmid #15233 | Paxillin-pEGFP | addgene partial sequence | sequence record 81683 | SV40pA-R 5'-GAAATTTGTGATGCTATTGC-3'
TAAACAAGTTAACAACAACAATTGCATTCATTTTATGTTTCAGGTTCAGGGGGAGGTGTGGGAGGTTTTT
TAAAGCAAGTAAAACCTCTACAAATGTGGTATGGCTGATTATGATCTAGAGTCGCGGCCGCTTTACTTGT
ACAGCTCGTCCATGCCGAGAGTGATCCCGGCGGCGGTCACGAACTCCAGCAGGACCATGTGATCGCGCTT
CTCGTTGGGGTCTTTGCTCAGGGCGGACTGGGTGCTCAGGTAGTGGTTGTCGGGCAGCAGCACGGGGCCG
TCGCCGATGGGGGTGTTCTGCTGGTAGTGGTCGGCGAGCTGCACGCTGCCGTCCTCGATGTTGTGGCGGA
TCTTGAAGTTCACCTTGATGCCGTTCTTCTGCTTGTCGGCCATGATATAGACGTTGTGGCTGTTGTAGTT
GTACTCCAGCTTGTGCCCCAGGATGTTGCCGTCCTCCTTGAAGTCGATGCCCTTCAGCTCGATGCGGTTC
ACCAGGGTGTCGCCCTCGAACTTCACCTCGGCGCGGGTCTTGTAGTTGCCGTCGTCCTTGAAGAAGATGG
TGCGCTCCTGGACGTAGCCTTCGGGCATGGCGGACTTGAAGAAGTCGTGCTGCTTCATGTGGTCGGGGTA
GCGGCTGAAGCACTGCACGCCGTAGGTCAGGGTGGTCACGAGGGTGGGCCAGGGCACGGGCAGCTTGCCG
GTGGTGCAGATGAACTTCAGGGTCAGCTTGCCGTAGGTGGCATCGCCCTCGCCCTCGCCGGACACGCTGA
ACTTGTGGCCGTTTACGTCGCCGTCCAGCTCGACCAGGATGGGCACCACCCCGGTGAACAGCTCCTCGCC
CTTGCTCACCATGGTGGCGATGGATCCCGGG
