>Addgene plasmid #15233 | Paxillin-pEGFP | addgene partial sequence | sequence record 81684 | CMV-F 5'-CGCAAATGGGCGGTAGGCGTG-3'
ACCGTCAGATCCGCTAGCGCTACCGGACTCAGATCCATGGACGACCTCGATGCCTTACTGGCAGACCTGG
AATCCACCACCTCGCATATCTCTAAGCGACCGGTGTTTCTAACAGAGGAAACGCCTTACTCCTACCCAAC
TGGAAACCATACGTACCAGGAGATTGCTGTGCCACCGCCGGTGCCCCCGCCGCCTTCCAGTGAGGCCCTA
AATGGCACTGTGATTGACCCCTTAGACCAGTGGCAACCCAGCGTGTCCAGATACGGCCACCAGCAACCTC
AGTCCCAGTCTCCGATATACAGCTCTAGTGCCAAAAGCTCCAGTGCCTCTGTTCCTAGAGACGGGCTCAG
CTCCCCTTCTCCCCGTGCCAGTGAGGAGGAACACGTGTACAGCTTCCCAAACAAGCAGAAGTCTGCAGAA
CCATCTCCCACAATGACCAGCACCTCCCTGGGCAGCAACCTCTCGGAACTGGACAGGCTTCTCCTGGAAC
TGAATGCTGTTCAACATAATCCCCCCAGTGGCTTCTCAGCAGATGAAGTCAGCAGAAGCCCATCACTGCC
CAATGTGACCGGACCTCACTATGTCATCCCAGAGAGCAGCAGCTCTGCAGGAGGGAAGGCTGCACCCCCT
ACAAAAGAAAAACCAAAGCGGAATGGTGGGCGTGGGATTGAAGATGTGCGTCCCAGTGTGGAGAGCCTGC
TGGATGAGCTGGAGAGCTCTGTGCCAAGCCCAGTCCCTGCAATCACTGTGAGCCAAGGGGAGGTGAGCAG
CCCCCAGCGTGTCAACGCCAGTCAGCAGCAGACCCGTATCTCTGCTTCTTCAGCTACACGAGAACTGGAT
GAGCTGATGGCGTCCCTCTCTGACTTTAAGTTCATGGCACAGGGGAAAGCCGGCGGCAGCAGCTCCC
