LOCUS       Exported 6376 bp ds-DNA circular SYN 12-MAY-2021
DEFINITION  synthetic circular DNA
ACCESSION   .
VERSION     .
KEYWORDS    Paxillin-pEGFP
SOURCE      synthetic DNA construct
  ORGANISM  synthetic DNA construct
REFERENCE   1 (bases 1 to 6376)
  AUTHORS   Laukaitis CM, Webb DJ, Donais K, Horwitz AF
  TITLE     Differential dynamics of alpha 5 integrin, paxillin, and
            alpha-actinin during formation and disassembly of adhesions in
            migrating cells.
  JOURNAL   J Cell Biol. 2001 Jun 25. 153(7):1427-40.
  PUBMED    11425873
REFERENCE   2 (bases 1 to 6376)
  AUTHORS   .
  TITLE     Direct Submission
  JOURNAL   Exported May 12, 2021 from SnapGene Server 1.1.58
            http://www.snapgene.com
FEATURES             Location/Qualifiers
     source          1..6376
                     /organism="synthetic DNA construct"
                     /mol_type="other DNA"
     enhancer        16..319
                     /label=CMV enhancer
                     /note="human cytomegalovirus immediate early enhancer"
     promoter        320..523
                     /label=CMV promoter
                     /note="human cytomegalovirus (CMV) immediate early
                     promoter"
     primer_bind     474..494
                     /label=CMV-F
                     /note="Human CMV immediate early promoter, forward primer"
     regulatory      2271..2280
                     /regulatory_class="other"
                     /note="vertebrate consensus sequence for strong initiation
                     of translation (Kozak, 1987)"
     CDS             2277..2996
                     /codon_start=1
                     /product="the original enhanced GFP (Yang et al., 1996)"
                     /label=EGFP
                     /note="mammalian codon-optimized"
                     /translation="MVSKGEELFTGVVPILVELDGDVNGHKFSVSGEGEGDATYGKLTL
                     KFICTTGKLPVPWPTLVTTLTYGVQCFSRYPDHMKQHDFFKSAMPEGYVQERTIFFKDD
                     GNYKTRAEVKFEGDTLVNRIELKGIDFKEDGNILGHKLEYNYNSHNVYIMADKQKNGIK
                     VNFKIRHNIEDGSVQLADHYQQNTPIGDGPVLLPDNHYLSTQSALSKDPNEKRDHMVLL
                     EFVTAAGITLGMDELYK"
     CDS             2277..2993
                     /codon_start=1
                     /product="enhanced GFP"
                     /label=EGFP
                     /translation="MVSKGEELFTGVVPILVELDGDVNGHKFSVSGEGEGDATYGKLTL
                     KFICTTGKLPVPWPTLVTTLTYGVQCFSRYPDHMKQHDFFKSAMPEGYVQERTIFFKDD
                     GNYKTRAEVKFEGDTLVNRIELKGIDFKEDGNILGHKLEYNYNSHNVYIMADKQKNGIK
                     VNFKIRHNIEDGSVQLADHYQQNTPIGDGPVLLPDNHYLSTQSALSKDPNEKRDHMVLL
                     EFVTAAGITLGMDELYK"
     primer_bind     complement(2322..2343)
                     /label=EGFP-N
                     /note="EGFP, reverse primer"
     primer_bind     complement(2583..2602)
                     /label=EXFP-R
                     /note="For distinguishing EGFP variants, reverse primer"
     primer_bind     2930..2951
                     /label=EGFP-C
                     /note="EGFP, forward primer"
     polyA_signal    3119..3240
                     /label=SV40 poly(A) signal
                     /note="SV40 polyadenylation signal"
     primer_bind     complement(3156..3175)
                     /label=SV40pA-R
                     /note="SV40 polyA, reverse primer"
     primer_bind     3210..3229
                     /label=EBV-rev
                     /note="SV40 polyA terminator, reverse primer"
     rep_origin      complement(3247..3702)
                     /direction=LEFT
                     /label=f1 ori
                     /note="f1 bacteriophage origin of replication; arrow
                     indicates direction of (+) strand synthesis"
     primer_bind     complement(3384..3405)
                     /label=F1ori-F
                     /note="F1 origin, forward primer"
     primer_bind     3596..3615
                     /label=F1ori-R
                     /note="F1 origin, reverse primer"
     promoter        3729..3833
                     /gene="bla"
                     /label=AmpR promoter
     promoter        3835..4192
                     /label=SV40 promoter
                     /note="SV40 enhancer and early promoter"
     primer_bind     complement(3858..3878)
                     /label=pBABE 3'
                     /note="SV40 enhancer, reverse primer for pBABE vectors"
     rep_origin      4043..4178
                     /label=SV40 ori
                     /note="SV40 origin of replication"
     primer_bind     4105..4124
                     /label=SV40pro-F
                     /note="SV40 promoter/origin, forward primer"
     CDS             4227..5021
                     /codon_start=1
                     /gene="aph(3')-II (or nptII)"
                     /product="aminoglycoside phosphotransferase from Tn5"
                     /label=NeoR/KanR
                     /note="confers resistance to neomycin, kanamycin, and G418
                     (Geneticin(R))"
                     /translation="MIEQDGLHAGSPAAWVERLFGYDWAQQTIGCSDAAVFRLSAQGRP
                     VLFVKTDLSGALNELQDEAARLSWLATTGVPCAAVLDVVTEAGRDWLLLGEVPGQDLLS
                     SHLAPAEKVSIMADAMRRLHTLDPATCPFDHQAKHRIERARTRMEAGLVDQDDLDEEHQ
                     GLAPAELFARLKASMPDGEDLVVTHGDACLPNIMVENGRFSGFIDCGRLGVADRYQDIA
                     LATRDIAEELGGEWADRFLVLYGIAAPDSQRIAFYRLLDEFF"
     primer_bind     complement(4281..4300)
                     /label=Neo-R
                     /note="Neomycin resistance gene, reverse primer"
     primer_bind     4891..4910
                     /label=Neo-F
                     /note="Neomycin resistance gene, forward primer"
     primer_bind     complement(5209..5228)
                     /label=TK-pA-R
                     /note="Thymidine kinase polyA, reverse primer"
     polyA_signal    5253..5300
                     /label=HSV TK poly(A) signal
                     /note="herpes simplex virus thymidine kinase
                     polyadenylation signal (Cole and Stacy, 1985)"
     rep_origin      5629..6217
                     /direction=RIGHT
                     /label=ori
                     /note="high-copy-number ColE1/pMB1/pBR322/pUC origin of
                     replication"
     primer_bind     6118..6137
                     /label=pBR322ori-F
                     /note="pBR322 origin, forward primer"
ORIGIN
        1 atatatggag ttccgcgtta cataacttac ggtaaatggc ccgcctggct gaccgcccaa
       61 cgacccccgc ccattgacgt caataatgac gtatgttccc atagtaacgc caatagggac
      121 tttccattga cgtcaatggg tggagtattt acggtaaact gcccacttgg cagtacatca
      181 agtgtatcat atgccaagta cgccccctat tgacgtcaat gacggtaaat ggcccgcctg
      241 gcattatgcc cagtacatga ccttatggga ctttcctact tggcagtaca tctacgtatt
      301 agtcatcgct attaccatgg tgatgcggtt ttggcagtac atcaatgggc gtggatagcg
      361 gtttgactca cggggatttc caagtctcca ccccattgac gtcaatggga gtttgttttg
      421 gcaccaaaat caacgggact ttccaaaatg tcgtaacaac tccgccccat tgacgcaaat
      481 gggcggtagg cgtgtacggt gggaggtcta tataagcaga gctggtttag tgaaccgtca
      541 gatccgctag cgctaccgga ctcagatcca tggacgacct cgatgcctta ctggcagacc
      601 tggaatccac cacctcgcat atctctaagc gaccggtgtt tctaacagag gaaacgcctt
      661 actcctaccc aactggaaac catacgtacc aggagattgc tgtgccaccg ccggtgcccc
      721 cgccgccttc cagtgaggcc ctaaatggca ctgtgattga ccccttagac cagtggcaac
      781 ccagcgtgtc cagatacggc caccagcaac ctcagtccca gtctccgata tacagctcta
      841 gtgccaaaag ctccagtgcc tctgttccta gagacgggct cagctcccct tctccccgtg
      901 ccagtgagga ggaacacgtg tacagcttcc caaacaagca gaagtctgca gaaccatctc
      961 ccacaatgac cagcacctcc ctgggcagca acctctcgga actggacagg cttctcctgg
     1021 aactgaatgc tgttcaacat aatcccccca gtggcttctc agcagatgaa gtcagcagaa
     1081 gcccatcact gcccaatgtg accggacctc actatgtcat cccagagagc agcagctctg
     1141 caggagggaa ggctgcaccc cctacaaaag aaaaaccaaa gcggaatggt gggcgtggga
     1201 ttgaagatgt gcgtcccagt gtggagagcc tgctggatga gctggagagc tctgtgccaa
     1261 gcccagtccc tgcaatcact gtgagccaag gggaggtgag cagcccccag cgtgtcaacg
     1321 ccagtcagca gcagacccgt atctctgctt cttcagctac acgagaactg gatgagctga
     1381 tggcgtccct ctctgacttt aagttcatgg cacaggggaa agccggcggc agcagctccc
     1441 caccatccac caccccaaag cctggcagtc agctggacac catgctggga agtctgcagt
     1501 ctgacctgaa caaactgggg gtagcgacgg tcgccaaggg tgtgtgcgga gcctgcaaga
     1561 agccgattgc tgggcaggta gttacagcca tggggaagac ctggcaccct gagcacttcg
     1621 tctgcaccca ctgccaggag gagattggat cacggaactt ctttgagcgg gatgggcagc
     1681 cctactgtga gaaggactat cacaacctct tctctcctcg ctgctactac tgcaatgggc
     1741 caatccttga taaagtggtg acggctttgg acaggacgtg gcaccctgaa cactttttct
     1801 gtgcccagtg tggagttttc tttggacctg aaggatttca tgagaaggat ggcaaagcct
     1861 attgccgcaa ggactacttt gacatgtttg ctcccaagtg tggaggctgt gcccgggcta
     1921 tcctggaaaa ttacatttct gccttaaaca ccctgtggca ccctgagtgc tttgtctgtc
     1981 gggaatgttt cacaccgttc atcaacggca gcttcttcga gcacgacggg cagccctact
     2041 gcgaggtgca ttaccacgag cgccgcggct cgctgtgctc tggctgccag aagcccatca
     2101 cgggacgctg catcactgcc atgggcaaga aatttcaccc cgaacacttt gtctgtgcct
     2161 tctgcctcaa gcagctcaac aaaggaacct tcaaagaaca gaacgacaag ccctactgtc
     2221 agaactgctt tctcaaactc ttctgtggta ccgcgggccc gggatccatc gccaccatgg
     2281 tgagcaaggg cgaggagctg ttcaccgggg tggtgcccat cctggtcgag ctggacggcg
     2341 acgtaaacgg ccacaagttc agcgtgtccg gcgagggcga gggcgatgcc acctacggca
     2401 agctgaccct gaagttcatc tgcaccaccg gcaagctgcc cgtgccctgg cccaccctcg
     2461 tgaccaccct gacctacggc gtgcagtgct tcagccgcta ccccgaccac atgaagcagc
     2521 acgacttctt caagtccgcc atgcccgaag gctacgtcca ggagcgcacc atcttcttca
     2581 aggacgacgg caactacaag acccgcgccg aggtgaagtt cgagggcgac accctggtga
     2641 accgcatcga gctgaagggc atcgacttca aggaggacgg caacatcctg gggcacaagc
     2701 tggagtacaa ctacaacagc cacaacgtct atatcatggc cgacaagcag aagaacggca
     2761 tcaaggtgaa cttcaagatc cgccacaaca tcgaggacgg cagcgtgcag ctcgccgacc
     2821 actaccagca gaacaccccc atcggcgacg gccccgtgct gctgcccgac aaccactacc
     2881 tgagcaccca gtccgccctg agcaaagacc ccaacgagaa gcgcgatcac atggtcctgc
     2941 tggagttcgt gaccgccgcc gggatcactc tcggcatgga cgagctgtac aagtaaagcg
     3001 gccgcgactc tagatcataa tcagccatac cacatttgta gaggttttac ttgctttaaa
     3061 aaacctccca cacctccccc tgaacctgaa acataaaatg aatgcaattg ttgttgttaa
     3121 cttgtttatt gcagcttata atggttacaa ataaagcaat agcatcacaa atttcacaaa
     3181 taaagcattt ttttcactgc attctagttg tggtttgtcc aaactcatca atgtatctta
     3241 aggcgtaaat tgtaagcgtt aatattttgt taaaattcgc gttaaatttt tgttaaatca
     3301 gctcattttt taaccaatag gccgaaatcg gcaaaatccc ttataaatca aaagaataga
     3361 ccgagatagg gttgagtgtt gttccagttt ggaacaagag tccactatta aagaacgtgg
     3421 actccaacgt caaaggnnnn nnnnnnnnnn nnnnnnnnnn nnnnnnnnnn nnnnnnnnnn
     3481 nnnnntnnnn nnnnnnnnnn nnnnnnnnnn nnnnnnnnnn nnnnnnnnnn nnnnnnnnnn
     3541 nnnnnnnnnn nnnnnnnnnn nnnnnnnnnn nnnnnnngnn nnnnnnnnnn nnnnnnnnnn
     3601 nnnnnnnnnn nnnnnnnnnn nnnnnnnnnn nnnnnnnnnn nnnnnnnnnn nnnnnnnnnn
     3661 nnnnnnnnnn nnnnnnnnnn nnnnnnnnnn nnnnnnnnnn nncaggtggc acttttcggg
     3721 gaaatgtgcg cggaacccct atttgtttat ttttctaaat acattcaaat atgtatccgc
     3781 tcatgagaca ataaccctga taaatgcttc aataatattg aaaaaggaag agtcctgagg
     3841 cggaaagaac cagctgtgga atgtgtgtca gttagggtgt ggaaagtccc caggctcccc
     3901 agcaggcaga agtatgcaaa gcatgcatct caattagtca gcaaccaggt gtggaaagtc
     3961 cccaggctcc ccagcaggca gaagtatgca aagcatgcat ctcaattagt cagcaaccat
     4021 agtcccgcgc ctaactccgc ccatcccgcc cctaactccg cccagttccg cccattctcc
     4081 gccccatggc tgactaattt tttttattta tgcagaggcc gaggccgcct cggcctctga
     4141 gctattccag aagtagtgag gaggcttttt tggaggccta ggcttttgca aagatcgatc
     4201 aagagacagg atgaggatcg tttcgcatga ttgaacaaga tggattgcac gcaggttctc
     4261 cggccgcttg ggtggagagg ctattcggct atgactgggc acaacagaca atcggctgct
     4321 ctgatgccgc cgtgttccgg ctgtcagcgc aggggcgccc ggttcttttt gtcaagaccg
     4381 acctgtccgg tgccctgaat gaactgcaag acgaggcagc gcggctatcg tggctggcca
     4441 cgacgggcgt tccttgcgca gctgtgctcg acgttgtcac tgaagcggga agggactggc
     4501 tgctattggg cgaagtgccg gggcaggatc tcctgtcatc tcaccttgct cctgccgaga
     4561 aagtatccat catggctgat gcaatgcggc ggctgcatac gcttgatccg gctacctgcc
     4621 cattcgacca ccaagcgaaa catcgcatcg agcgagcacg tactcggatg gaagccggtc
     4681 ttgtcgatca ggatgatctg gacgaagagc atcaggggct cgcgccagcc gaactgttcg
     4741 ccaggctcaa ggcgagcatg cccgacggcg aggatctcgt cgtgacccat ggcgatgcct
     4801 gcttgccgaa tatcatggtg gaaaatggcc gcttttctgg attcatcgac tgtggccggc
     4861 tgggtgtggc ggaccgctat caggacatag cgttggctac ccgtgatatt gctgaagagc
     4921 ttggcggcga atgggctgac cgcttcctcg tgctttacgg tatcgccgct cccgattcgc
     4981 agcgcatcgc cttctatcgc cttcttgacg agttcttctg agcgggactc tggggttcga
     5041 aatgaccgac caagcgacgc ccaacctgcc atcacgagat ttcgattcca ccgccgcctt
     5101 ctatgaaagg ttgggcttcg gaatcgtttt ccgggacgcc ggctggatga tcctccagcg
     5161 cggggatctc atgctggagt tcttcgccca ccctaggggg aggctaactg aaacacggaa
     5221 ggagacaata ccggaaggaa cccgcgctat gacggcaata aaaagacaga ataaaacgca
     5281 cggtgttggg tcgtttgttc ataaacgcgg ggttcggtcc cagggctggc actctgtcga
     5341 taccccaccg agaccccatt ggggccaata cgcccgcgtt tcttcctttt ccccacccca
     5401 ccccccaagt tcgggtgaag gcccagggct cgcagccaac gtcggggcgg caggccctgc
     5461 catagcctca ggttactcat atatacttta gattgattta aaacttcatt tttaatttaa
     5521 aaggatctag gtgaagatcc tttttgataa tctcatgacc aaaatccctt aacgtgagtt
     5581 ttcgttccac tgagcgtcag accccgtaga aaagatcaaa ggatcttctt gagatccttt
     5641 ttttctgcgc gtaatctgct gcttgcaaac aaaaaaacca ccgctaccag cggtggtttg
     5701 tttgccggat caagagctac caactctttt tccgaaggta actggcttca gcagagcgca
     5761 gataccaaat actgttcttc tagtgtagcc gtagttaggc caccacttca agaactctgt
     5821 agcaccgcct acatacctcg ctctgctaat cctgttacca gtggctgctg ccagtggcga
     5881 taagtcgtgt cttaccgggt tggactcaag acgatagtta ccggataagg cgcagcggtc
     5941 gggctgaacg gggggttcgt gcacacagcc cagcttggag cgaacgacct acaccgaact
     6001 gagataccta cagcgtgagc tatgagaaag cgccacgctt cccgaaggga gaaaggcgga
     6061 caggtatccg gtaagcggca gggtcggaac aggagagcgc acgagggagc ttccaggggg
     6121 aaacgcctgg tatctttata gtcctgtcgg gtttcgccac ctctgacttg agcgtcgatt
     6181 tttgtgatgc tcgtcagggg ggcggagcct atggaaaaac gccagcaacg cggccttttt
     6241 acggttcctg gccttttgct ggccttttgc tcacatgttc tttcctgcgt tatcccctga
     6301 ttctgtggat aaccgtatta ccgccatgca ttagttatta atagtaatca attacggggt
     6361 cattagttca tagccc
//
